Addgene plasmid #180413: W118-1_hTGM2-V5
Purpose: lentiviral transduction of human TGM2 transcript variant 2 (with a C-terminal V5 tag) gene
Depositing lab: Huda Zoghbi. Depositing organization: Baylor College of Medicine. Publication: Cross-species genetic screens identify transglutaminase 5 as a regulator of polyglutamine-expanded ataxin-1. Lee WS, Al-Ramahi I, Jeong HH, Jang Y, Lin T, Adamski CJ, Lavery LA, Rath S, Richman R, Bondar VV, Alcala E, Revelli JP, Orr HT, Liu Z, Botas J, Zoghbi HY. J Clin Invest. 2022 May 2;132(9). pii: 156616. doi: 10.1172/JCI156616. PubMed 35499073.
Backbone
  Vector backbone: W118-1
  Backbone size w/o insert (bp): 8015
  Vector type: Mammalian Expression, Lentiviral
  Selectable markers: Puromycin
Growth in bacteria
  Bacterial resistance: Ampicillin, 100 μg/mL
  Growth temperature: 37°C
  Growth strain: NEB Stable
  Copy number: Low Copy
Gene/Insert
  Gene/Insert name: TGM2
  Species: H. sapiens (human)
  Insert size (bp): 1689
  Entrez Gene: TGM2 (a.k.a. G(h), TG(C), TGC, hTG2, tTG)
  Promoter: CMV
  Tag / fusion protein: V5 (C terminal on insert)
  Cloning method: Gateway Cloning
  Sequencing primers: 5′ CMV forward; 3′ CATAGCGTAAAAGGAGCAACA
Terms and licenses: Academic/Nonprofit Terms; Industry Terms: Not Available to Industry
How to cite: W118-1_hTGM2-V5 was a gift from Huda Zoghbi (Addgene plasmid # 180413 ; http://n2t.net/addgene:180413 ; RRID:Addgene_180413)
