[The description below was written by a language model from this plasmid's Addgene catalogue record and pLannotate feature annotations shown in this document.]
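Description:
W118-1_hTGM2-V5 is a lentiviral mammalian expression plasmid built on the W118-1 backbone to deliver human TGM2 (transglutaminase 2), transcript variant 2, carrying a C-terminal V5 epitope tag. It is maintained in E. coli through a ColE1/pUC-type origin and an ampicillin resistance gene (β-lactamase). The catalogue lists it as low copy, even though the origin is annotated as a high-copy type. An f1 origin, lac regulatory remnants, a lacZα fragment and T3/T7 promoters remain from the parental cloning vector, and an SV40 origin and SV40 polyadenylation signal lie downstream of the viral cassette.

The transfer cassette has a third-generation-style layout. An RSV promoter replaces the U3 region to drive a truncated HIV-1 5' LTR, followed by the Ψ packaging signal with a partial gag sequence, the Rev response element for Rev-dependent nuclear export of the genomic RNA, and the cPPT/CTS element. A second truncated LTR closes the cassette at the 3' end.

Between the LTRs, the CMV enhancer and promoter drive the TGM2 open reading frame, which the annotation matches to isoform 2 and which is followed in frame by the V5 tag. The insert is flanked by attB1 and attB2 sites, consistent with the recorded Gateway cloning. A WPRE downstream of the insert enhances transcript stability and expression. A separate mouse PGK promoter drives puromycin N-acetyltransferase, allowing selection of transduced cells.

The stated purpose is lentiviral transduction of V5-tagged human TGM2, with the tag allowing detection of the expressed protein. The associated publication concerns transglutaminases as regulators of polyglutamine-expanded ataxin-1.
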