Features (pLannotate 1.2.2; 31 found; start..end, strand, type, name):
    305..397     +  CDS            lacI (fragment): lac repressor; lacI; The lac repressor binds to the lac operator to inhibit transcription in E. coli. This inhibition can be relieved by adding lactose or isopropyl-β-D-thiogalactopyranoside (IPTG).
    410..431     +  protein_bind   CAP binding site: CAP binding activates transcription in the presence of cAMP. E. coli catabolite activator protein
    446..476     +  promoter       lac promoter: promoter for the E. coli lac operon
    484..500     +  protein_bind   lac operator: The lac repressor binds to the lac operator to inhibit transcription in E. coli. This inhibition can be relieved by adding lactose or isopropyl-β-D-thiogalactopyranoside (IPTG). lac repressor encoded by lacI
    545..563     +  promoter       T3 promoter: promoter for bacteriophage T3 RNA polymerase
    591..817     +  promoter       RSV promoter: Rous sarcoma virus enhancer/promoter
    818..998     +  LTR            5' LTR (truncated): truncated 5' long terminal repeat (LTR) from HIV-1
   1045..1170    +  misc_feature   HIV-1 Ψ: packaging signal of human immunodeficiency virus type 1
   1154..1517    +  CDS            HIV-1 gag (fragment): gag protein from human immunodeficiency virus 1; gag
   1663..1896    +  misc_feature   RRE: The Rev response element (RRE) of HIV-1 allows for Rev-dependent mRNA export from the nucleus to the cytoplasm.
   2273..2373    +  CDS            Rev (fragment): human immunodeficiency virus 1 (HIV-1) Rev protein; rev; enhances nuclear export of unspliced and incompletely spliced viral mRNAs
   2392..2508    +  misc_feature   cPPT/CTS: central polypurine tract and central termination sequence of HIV-1
   2531..2834    +  enhancer       CMV enhancer: human cytomegalovirus immediate early enhancer
   2835..3038    +  promoter       CMV promoter: human cytomegalovirus (CMV) immediate early promoter
   3143..3167    +  protein_bind   attB1: mutant version of attB; recombination site for the Gateway® BP reaction BP Clonase™
   3173..4801    +  CDS            TGM2 (fragment): TGM2_HUMAN - Experimental evidence at protein level: Swiss-Prot protein existence level 1. [Isoform 2]: Has cytotoxic activity: is able to induce apoptosis independently of its acyltransferase activity. From Homo sapiens (Human).
   4817..4858    +  CDS            V5 tag: epitope tag from simian virus 5
   4863..4887    -  protein_bind   attB2: mutant version of attB; recombination site for the Gateway® BP reaction BP Clonase™
   4918..5506    +  misc_feature   WPRE: woodchuck hepatitis virus posttranscriptional regulatory element
   5520..6019    +  promoter       PGK promoter: mouse phosphoglycerate kinase 1 promoter
   6040..6639    +  CDS            PuroR: puromycin N-acetyltransferase; pac from Streptomyces alboniger; confers resistance to puromycin
   6707..6844    +  CDS            nef (fragment): NEF_HV1LA - Experimental evidence at protein level: Swiss-Prot protein existence level 1. Extracellular Nef protein targets CD4(+) T-lymphocytes for apoptosis by interacting with CXCR4 surface receptors. From Human immunodeficiency virus type 1 group M subtype B (isolate Lai) (HIV-1).
   6830..7010    +  LTR            5' LTR (truncated): truncated 5' long terminal repeat (LTR) from HIV-1
   7082..7203    +  polyA_signal   SV40 poly(A) signal: SV40 polyadenylation signal
   7243..7378    +  rep_origin     SV40 ori: SV40 origin of replication
   7399..7417    -  promoter       T7 promoter: promoter for bacteriophage T7 RNA polymerase
   7425..7580    +  CDS            lacZα (fragment): LacZα fragment of β-galactosidase; lacZ fragment
   7585..8013    +  rep_origin     f1 ori (sequence partly withheld): f1 bacteriophage origin of replication; arrow indicates direction of (+) strand synthesis
   8066..8170    +  promoter       AmpR promoter: bla
   8171..9031    +  CDS            AmpR: β-lactamase; bla; confers resistance to ampicillin, carbenicillin, and related antibiotics
   9202..122     +  rep_origin     ori (across the origin): high-copy-number ColE1/pMB1/pBR322/pUC origin of replication
>Addgene plasmid #180413 | W118-1_hTGM2-V5 | addgene full sequence | sequence record 353902 | Addgene NGS Result
AGCGCACGAGGGAGCTTCCAGGGGGAAACGCCTGGTATCTTTATAGTCCTGTCGGGTTTCGCCACCTCTG
ACTTGAGCGTCGATTTTTGTGATGCTCGTCAGGGGGGCGGAGCCTATGGAAAAACGCCAGCAACGCGGCC
TTTTTACGGTTCCTGGCCTTTTGCTGGCCTTTTGCTCACATGTTCTTTCCTGCGTTATCCCCTGATTCTG
TGGATAACCGTATTACCGCCTTTGAGTGAGCTGATACCGCTCGCCGCAGCCGAACGACCGAGCGCAGCGA
GTCAGTGAGCGAGGAAGCGGAAGAGCGCCCAATACGCAAACCGCCTCTCCCCGCGCGTTGGCCGATTCAT
TAATGCAGCTGGCACGACAGGTTTCCCGACTGGAAAGCGGGCAGTGAGCGCAACGCAATTAATGTGAGTT
AGCTCACTCATTAGGCACCCCAGGCTTTACACTTTATGCTTCCGGCTCGTATGTTGTGTGGAATTGTGAG
CGGATAACAATTTCACACAGGAAACAGCTATGACCATGATTACGCCAAGCGCGCAATTAACCCTCACTAA
AGGGAACAAAAGCTGGAGCTGCAAGCTTAATGTAGTCTTATGCAATACTCTTGTAGTCTTGCAACATGGT
AACGATGAGTTAGCAACATGCCTTACAAGGAGAGAAAAAGCACCGTGCATGCCGATTGGTGGAAGTAAGG
TGGTACGATCGTGCCTTATTAGGAAGGCAACAGACGGGTCTGACATGGATTGGACGAACCACTGAATTGC
CGCATTGCAGAGATATTGTATTTAAGTGCCTAGCTCGATACATAAACGGGTCTCTCTGGTTAGACCAGAT
CTGAGCCTGGGAGCTCTCTGGCTAACTAGGGAACCCACTGCTTAAGCCTCAATAAAGCTTGCCTTGAGTG
CTTCAAGTAGTGTGTGCCCGTCTGTTGTGTGACTCTGGTAACTAGAGATCCCTCAGACCCTTTTAGTCAG
TGTGGAAAATCTCTAGCAGTGGCGCCCGAACAGGGACTTGAAAGCGAAAGGGAAACCAGAGGAGCTCTCT
CGACGCAGGACTCGGCTTGCTGAAGCGCGCACGGCAAGAGGCGAGGGGCGGCGACTGGTGAGTACGCCAA
AAATTTTGACTAGCGGAGGCTAGAAGGAGAGAGATGGGTGCGAGAGCGTCAGTATTAAGCGGGGGAGAAT
TAGATCGCGATGGGAAAAAATTCGGTTAAGGCCAGGGGGAAAGAAAAAATATAAATTAAAACATATAGTA
TGGGCAAGCAGGGAGCTAGAACGATTCGCAGTTAATCCTGGCCTGTTAGAAACATCAGAAGGCTGTAGAC
AAATACTGGGACAGCTACAACCATCCCTTCAGACAGGATCAGAAGAACTTAGATCATTATATAATACAGT
AGCAACCCTCTATTGTGTGCATCAAAGGATAGAGATAAAAGACACCAAGGAAGCTTTAGACAAGATAGAG
GAAGAGCAAAACAAAAGTAAGACCACCGCACAGCAAGCGGCCGCTGATCTTCAGACCTGGAGGAGGAGAT
ATGAGGGACAATTGGAGAAGTGAATTATATAAATATAAAGTAGTAAAAATTGAACCATTAGGAGTAGCAC
CCACCAAGGCAAAGAGAAGAGTGGTGCAGAGAGAAAAAAGAGCAGTGGGAATAGGAGCTTTGTTCCTTGG
GTTCTTGGGAGCAGCAGGAAGCACTATGGGCGCAGCGTCAATGACGCTGACGGTACAGGCCAGACAATTA
TTGTCTGGTATAGTGCAGCAGCAGAACAATTTGCTGAGGGCTATTGAGGCGCAACAGCATCTGTTGCAAC
TCACAGTCTGGGGCATCAAGCAGCTCCAGGCAAGAATCCTGGCTGTGGAAAGATACCTAAAGGATCAACA
GCTCCTGGGGATTTGGGGTTGCTCTGGAAAACTCATTTGCACCACTGCTGTGCCTTGGAATGCTAGTTGG
AGTAATAAATCTCTGGAACAGATTTGGAATCACACGACCTGGATGGAGTGGGACAGAGAAATTAACAATT
ACACAAGCTTAATACACTCCTTAATTGAAGAATCGCAAAACCAGCAAGAAAAGAATGAACAAGAATTATT
GGAATTAGATAAATGGGCAAGTTTGTGGAATTGGTTTAACATAACAAATTGGCTGTGGTATATAAAATTA
TTCATAATGATAGTAGGAGGCTTGGTAGGTTTAAGAATAGTTTTTGCTGTACTTTCTATAGTGAATAGAG
TTAGGCAGGGATATTCACCATTATCGTTTCAGACCCACCTCCCAACCCCGAGGGGACCCGACAGGCCCGA
AGGAATAGAAGAAGAAGGTGGAGAGAGAGACAGAGACAGATCCATTCGATTAGTGAACGGATCTCGACGG
TATCGGTTAACTTTTAAAAGAAAAGGGGGGATTGGGGGGTACAGTGCAGGGGAAAGAATAGTAGACATAA
TAGCAACAGACATACAAACTAAAGAATTACAAAAACAAATTACAAAATTCAAAATTTTATCGATAAGCTT
GGGAGTTCCGCGTTACATAACTTACGGTAAATGGCCCGCCTGGCTGACCGCCCAACGACCCCCGCCCATT
GACGTCAATAATGACGTATGTTCCCATAGTAACGCCAATAGGGACTTTCCATTGACGTCAATGGGTGGAG
TATTTACGGTAAACTGCCCACTTGGCAGTACATCAAGTGTATCATATGCCAAGTACGCCCCCTATTGACG
TCAATGACGGTAAATGGCCCGCCTGGCATTATGCCCAGTACATGACCTTATGGGACTTTCCTACTTGGCA
GTACATCTACGTATTAGTCATCGCTATTACCATGGTGATGCGGTTTTGGCAGTACATCAATGGGCGTGGA
TAGCGGTTTGACTCACGGGGATTTCCAAGTCTCCACCCCATTGACGTCAATGGGAGTTTGTTTTGGCACC
AAAATCAACGGGACTTTCCAAAATGTCGTAACAACTCCGCCCCATTGACGCAAATGGGCGGTAGGCGTGT
ACGGTGGGAGGTCTATATAAGCAGAGCTCGTTTAGTGAACCGTCAGATCGCCTGGAGACGCCATCCACGC
TGTTTTGACCTCCATAGAAGACACCGACTCTAGTCCAGTGTGGTGGAATTCTGCAGATATCAACAAGTTT
GTACAAAAAAGCAGGCTTCACCATGGCCGAGGAGCTGGTCTTAGAGAGGTGTGATCTGGAGCTGGAGACC
AATGGCCGAGACCACCACACGGCCGACCTGTGCCGGGAGAAGCTGGTGGTGCGACGGGGCCAGCCCTTCT
GGCTGACCCTGCACTTTGAGGGCCGCAACTACGAGGCCAGTGTAGACAGTCTCACCTTCAGTGTCGTGAC
CGGCCCAGCCCCTAGCCAGGAGGCCGGGACCAAGGCCCGTTTTCCACTAAGAGATGCTGTGGAGGAGGGT
GACTGGACAGCCACCGTGGTGGACCAGCAAGACTGCACCCTCTCGCTGCAGCTCACCACCCCGGCCAACG
CCCCCATCGGCCTGTATCGCCTCAGCCTGGAGGCCTCCACTGGCTACCAGGGATCCAGCTTTGTGCTGGG
CCACTTCATTTTGCTCTTCAACGCCTGGTGCCCAGCGGATGCTGTGTACCTGGACTCGGAAGAGGAGCGG
CAGGAGTATGTCCTCACCCAGCAGGGCTTTATCTACCAGGGCTCGGCCAAGTTCATCAAGAACATACCTT
GGAATTTTGGGCAGTTTGAAGATGGGATCCTAGACATCTGCCTGATCCTTCTAGATGTCAACCCCAAGTT
CCTGAAGAACGCCGGCCGTGACTGCTCCCGCCGCAGCAGCCCCGTCTACGTGGGCCGGGTGGTGAGTGGC
ATGGTCAACTGCAACGATGACCAGGGTGTGCTGCTGGGACGCTGGGACAACAACTACGGGGACGGCGTCA
GCCCCATGTCCTGGATCGGCAGCGTGGACATCCTGCGGCGCTGGAAGAACCACGGCTGCCAGCGCGTCAA
GTATGGCCAGTGCTGGGTCTTCGCCGCCGTGGCCTGCACAGTGCTGAGGTGCCTGGGCATCCCTACCCGC
GTCGTGACCAACTACAACTCGGCCCATGACCAGAACAGCAACCTTCTCATCGAGTACTTCCGCAATGAGT
TTGGGGAGATCCAGGGTGACAAGAGCGAGATGATCTGGAACTTCCACTGCTGGGTGGAGTCGTGGATGAC
CAGGCCGGACCTGCAGCCGGGGTACGAGGGCTGGCAGGCCCTGGACCCAACGCCCCAGGAGAAGAGCGAA
GGGACGTACTGCTGTGGCCCAGTTCCAGTTCGTGCCATCAAGGAGGGCGACCTGAGCACCAAGTACGATG
CGCCCTTTGTCTTTGCGGAGGTCAATGCCGACGTGGTAGACTGGATCCAGCAGGACGATGGGTCTGTGCA
CAAATCCATCAACCGTTCCCTGATCGTTGGGCTGAAGATCAGCACTAAGAGCGTGGGCCGAGACGAGCGG
GAGGATATCACCCACACCTACAAATACCCAGAGGGGTCCTCAGAGGAGAGGGAGGCCTTCACAAGGGCGA
ACCACCTGAACAAACTGGCCGAGAAGGAGGAGACAGGGATGGCCATGCGGATCCGTGTGGGCCAGAGCAT
GAACATGGGCAGTGACTTTGACGTCTTTGCCCACATCACCAACAACACCGCTGAGGAGTACGTCTGCCGC
CTCCTGCTCTGTGCCCGCACCGTCAGCTACAATGGGATCTTGGGGCCCGAGTGTGGCACCAAGTACCTGC
TCAACCTCAACCTGGAGCCTTTCTCTGGTAAAGCCCTGTGTTCCTGGAGCATTTGTGGTAAGCCTATCCC
TAACCCTCTCCTCGGTCTCGATTCTACGTGAGACCCAGCTTTCTTGTACAAAGTGGTTGATATCCAGCAC
AGTGGCGGCCGCTCGACAATCAACCTCTGGATTACAAAATTTGTGAAAGATTGACTGGTATTCTTAACTA
TGTTGCTCCTTTTACGCTATGTGGATACGCTGCTTTAATGCCTTTGTATCATGCTATTGCTTCCCGTATG
GCTTTCATTTTCTCCTCCTTGTATAAATCCTGGTTGCTGTCTCTTTATGAGGAGTTGTGGCCCGTTGTCA
GGCAACGTGGCGTGGTGTGCACTGTGTTTGCTGACGCAACCCCCACTGGTTGGGGCATTGCCACCACCTG
TCAGCTCCTTTCCGGGACTTTCGCTTTCCCCCTCCCTATTGCCACGGCGGAACTCATCGCCGCCTGCCTT
GCCCGCTGCTGGACAGGGGCTCGGCTGTTGGGCACTGACAATTCCGTGGTGTTGTCGGGGAAGCTGACGT
CCTTTCCATGGCTGCTCGCCTGTGTTGCCACCTGGATTCTGCGCGGGACGTCCTTCTGCTACGTCCCTTC
GGCCCTCAATCCAGCGGACCTTCCTTCCCGCGGCCTGCTGCCGGCTCTGCGGCCTCTTCCGCGTCTTCGC
CTTCGCCCTCAGACGAGTCGGATCTCCCTTTGGGCCGCCTCCCCGCCTGGAATTCTACCGGGTAGGGGAG
GCGCTTTTCCCAAGGCAGTCTGGAGCATGCGCTTTAGCAGCCCCGCTGGGCACTTGGCGCTACACAAGTG
GCCTCTGGCCTCGCACACATTCCACATCCACCGGTAGGCGCCAACCGGCTCCGTTCTTTGGTGGCCCCTT
CGCGCCACCTTCTACTCCTCCCCTAGTCAGGAAGTTCCCCCCCGCCCCGCAGCTCGCGTCGTGCAGGACG
TGACAAATGGAAGTAGCACGTCTCACTAGTCTCGTGCAGATGGACAGCACCGCTGAGCAATGGAAGCGGG
TAGGCCTTTGGGGCAGCGGCCAATAGCAGCTTTGCTCCTTCGCTTTCTGGGCTCAGAGGCTGGGAAGGGG
TGGGTCCGGGGGCGGGCTCAGGGGCGGGCTCAGGGGCGGGGCGGGCGCCCGAAGGTCCTCCGGAGGCCCG
GCATTCTGCACGCTTCAAAAGCGCACGTCTGCCGCGCTGTTCTCCTCTTCCTCATCTCCGGGCCTTTCGA
CCTGCAGCCCAAGCTTACCATGACCGAGTACAAGCCCACGGTGCGCCTCGCCACCCGCGACGACGTCCCC
AGGGCCGTACGCACCCTCGCCGCCGCGTTCGCCGACTACCCCGCCACGCGCCACACCGTCGATCCGGACC
GCCACATCGAGCGGGTCACCGAGCTGCAAGAACTCTTCCTCACGCGCGTCGGGCTCGACATCGGCAAGGT
GTGGGTCGCGGACGACGGCGCCGCGGTGGCGGTCTGGACCACGCCGGAGAGCGTCGAAGCGGGGGCGGTG
TTCGCCGAGATCGGCCCGCGCATGGCCGAGTTGAGCGGTTCCCGGCTGGCCGCGCAGCAACAGATGGAAG
GCCTCCTGGCGCCGCACCGGCCCAAGGAGCCCGCGTGGTTCCTGGCCACCGTCGGCGTCTCGCCCGACCA
CCAGGGCAAGGGTCTGGGCAGCGCCGTCGTGCTCCCCGGAGTGGAGGCGGCCGAGCGCGCCGGGGTGCCC
GCCTTCCTGGAGACCTCCGCGCCCCGCAACCTCCCCTTCTACGAGCGGCTCGGCTTCACCGTCACCGCCG
ACGTCGAGGTGCCCGAAGGACCGCGCACCTGGTGCATGACCCGCAAGCCCGGTGCCTGACGCCCGCCCCA
CGACCCGCAGCGCCCGACCGAAAGGAGCGCACGACCCCATGCATCTCGAGGGCCCGGTACCTTTAAGACC
AATGACTTACAAGGCAGCTGTAGATCTTAGCCACTTTTTAAAAGAAAAGGGGGGACTGGAAGGGCTAGCT
CACTCCCAACGAAGACAAGATCTGCTTTTTGCTTGTACTGGGTCTCTCTGGTTAGACCAGATCTGAGCCT
GGGAGCTCTCTGGCTAACTAGGGAACCCACTGCTTAAGCCTCAATAAAGCTTGCCTTGAGTGCTTCAAGT
AGTGTGTGCCCGTCTGTTGTGTGACTCTGGTAACTAGAGATCCCTCAGACCCTTTTAGTCAGTGTGGAAA
ATCTCTAGCAGTAGTAGTTCATGTCATCTTATTATTCAGTATTTATAACTTGCAAAGAAATGAATATCAG
AGAGTGAGAGGAACTTGTTTATTGCAGCTTATAATGGTTACAAATAAAGCAATAGCATCACAAATTTCAC
AAATAAAGCATTTTTTTCACTGCATTCTAGTTGTGGTTTGTCCAAACTCATCAATGTATCTTATCATGTC
TGGCTCTAGCTATCCCGCCCCTAACTCCGCCCATCCCGCCCCTAACTCCGCCCAGTTCCGCCCATTCTCC
GCCCCATGGCTGACTAATTTTTTTTATTTATGCAGAGGCCGAGGCCGCCTCGGCCTCTGAGCTATTCCAG
AAGTAGTGAGGAGGCTTTTTTGGAGGCCTAGGGACGTACCCAATTCGCCCTATAGTGAGTCGTATTACGC
GCGCTCACTGGCCGTCGTTTTACAACGTCGTGACTGGGAAAACCCTGGCGTTACCCAACTTAATCGCCTT
GCAGCACATCCCCCTTTCGCCAGCTGGCGTAATAGCGAAGAGGCCCGCACCGATCGCCCTTCCCAACAGT
TGCGCAGCCTGAATGGCGAATGGG
[124 nt withheld, positions 7585-7708]
C
[91 nt withheld, positions 7710-7800]
A
[49 nt withheld, positions 7802-7850]
CCTTTGACGTTGGAGTCCACGTTCTTT
[37 nt withheld, positions 7878-7914]
ACCCTATCTCGGTCTATTCTTTTGATTTATAAGGGATTTTGCCGATTTCGGCCTATTGGTTAAAAAATGA
GCTGATTTAACAAAAATTTAACGCGAATTTTAACAAAATATTAACGCTTACAATTTAGGTGGCACTTTTC
GGGGAAATGTGCGCGGAACCCCTATTTGTTTATTTTTCTAAATACATTCAAATATGTATCCGCTCATGAG
ACAATAACCCTGATAAATGCTTCAATAATATTGAAAAAGGAAGAGTATGAGTATTCAACATTTCCGTGTC
GCCCTTATTCCCTTTTTTGCGGCATTTTGCCTTCCTGTTTTTGCTCACCCAGAAACGCTGGTGAAAGTAA
AAGATGCTGAAGATCAGTTGGGTGCACGAGTGGGTTACATCGAACTGGATCTCAACAGCGGTAAGATCCT
TGAGAGTTTTCGCCCCGAAGAACGTTTTCCAATGATGAGCACTTTTAAAGTTCTGCTATGTGGCGCGGTA
TTATCCCGTATTGACGCCGGGCAAGAGCAACTCGGTCGCCGCATACACTATTCTCAGAATGACTTGGTTG
AGTACTCACCAGTCACAGAAAAGCATCTTACGGATGGCATGACAGTAAGAGAATTATGCAGTGCTGCCAT
AACCATGAGTGATAACACTGCGGCCAACTTACTTCTGACAACGATCGGAGGACCGAAGGAGCTAACCGCT
TTTTTGCACAACATGGGGGATCATGTAACTCGCCTTGATCGTTGGGAACCGGAGCTGAATGAAGCCATAC
CAAACGACGAGCGTGACACCACGATGCCTGTAGCAATGGCAACAACGTTGCGCAAACTATTAACTGGCGA
ACTACTTACTCTAGCTTCCCGGCAACAATTAATAGACTGGATGGAGGCGGATAAAGTTGCAGGACCACTT
CTGCGCTCGGCCCTTCCGGCTGGCTGGTTTATTGCTGATAAATCTGGAGCCGGTGAGCGTGGGTCTCGCG
GTATCATTGCAGCACTGGGGCCAGATGGTAAGCCCTCCCGTATCGTAGTTATCTACACGACGGGGAGTCA
GGCAACTATGGATGAACGAAATAGACAGATCGCTGAGATAGGTGCCTCACTGATTAAGCATTGGTAACTG
TCAGACCAAGTTTACTCATATATACTTTAGATTGATTTAAAACTTCATTTTTAATTTAAAAGGATCTAGG
TGAAGATCCTTTTTGATAATCTCATGACCAAAATCCCTTAACGTGAGTTTTCGTTCCACTGAGCGTCAGA
CCCCGTAGAAAAGATCAAAGGATCTTCTTGAGATCCTTTTTTTCTGCGCGTAATCTGCTGCTTGCAAACA
AAAAAACCACCGCTACCAGCGGTGGTTTGTTTGCCGGATCAAGAGCTACCAACTCTTTTTCCGAAGGTAA
CTGGCTTCAGCAGAGCGCAGATACCAAATACTGTTCTTCTAGTGTAGCCGTAGTTAGGCCACCACTTCAA
GAACTCTGTAGCACCGCCTACATACCTCGCTCTGCTAATCCTGTTACCAGTGGCTGCTGCCAGTGGCGAT
AAGTCGTGTCTTACCGGGTTGGACTCAAGACGATAGTTACCGGATAAGGCGCAGCGGTCGGGCTGAACGG
GGGGTTCGTGCACACAGCCCAGCTTGGAGCGAACGACCTACACCGAACTGAGATACCTACAGCGTGAGCT
ATGAGAAAGCGCCACGCTTCCCGAAGGGAGAAAGGCGGACAGGTATCCGGTAAGCGGCAGGGTCGGAACA
GGAG
