>Addgene plasmid #180413 | W118-1_hTGM2-V5 | depositor partial sequence | sequence record 350505 | TGM2-V5
ATGGCCGAGGAGCTGGTCTTAGAGAGGTGTGATCTGGAGCTGGAGACCAATGGCCGAGACCACCACACGG
CCGACCTGTGCCGGGAGAAGCTGGTGGTGCGACGGGGCCAGCCCTTCTGGCTGACCCTGCACTTTGAGGG
CCGCAACTACGAGGCCAGTGTAGACAGTCTCACCTTCAGTGTCGTGACCGGCCCAGCCCCTAGCCAGGAG
GCCGGGACCAAGGCCCGTTTTCCACTAAGAGATGCTGTGGAGGAGGGTGACTGGACAGCCACCGTGGTGG
ACCAGCAAGACTGCACCCTCTCGCTGCAGCTCACCACCCCGGCCAACGCCCCCATCGGCCTGTATCGCCT
CAGCCTGGAGGCCTCCACTGGCTACCAGGGATCCAGCTTTGTGCTGGGCCACTTCATTTTGCTCTTCAAC
GCCTGGTGCCCAGCGGATGCTGTGTACCTGGACTCGGAAGAGGAGCGGCAGGAGTATGTCCTCACCCAGC
AGGGCTTTATCTACCAGGGCTCGGCCAAGTTCATCAAGAACATACCTTGGAATTTTGGGCAGTTTGAAGA
TGGGATCCTAGACATCTGCCTGATCCTTCTAGATGTCAACCCCAAGTTCCTGAAGAACGCCGGCCGTGAC
TGCTCCCGCCGCAGCAGCCCCGTCTACGTGGGCCGGGTGGTGAGTGGCATGGTCAACTGCAACGATGACC
AGGGTGTGCTGCTGGGACGCTGGGACAACAACTACGGGGACGGCGTCAGCCCCATGTCCTGGATCGGCAG
CGTGGACATCCTGCGGCGCTGGAAGAACCACGGCTGCCAGCGCGTCAAGTATGGCCAGTGCTGGGTCTTC
GCCGCCGTGGCCTGCACAGTGCTGAGGTGCCTGGGCATCCCTACCCGCGTCGTGACCAACTACAACTCGG
CCCATGACCAGAACAGCAACCTTCTCATCGAGTACTTCCGCAATGAGTTTGGGGAGATCCAGGGTGACAA
GAGCGAGATGATCTGGAACTTCCACTGCTGGGTGGAGTCGTGGATGACCAGGCCGGACCTGCAGCCGGGG
TACGAGGGCTGGCAGGCCCTGGACCCAACGCCCCAGGAGAAGAGCGAAGGGACGTACTGCTGTGGCCCAG
TTCCAGTTCGTGCCATCAAGGAGGGCGACCTGAGCACCAAGTACGATGCGCCCTTTGTCTTTGCGGAGGT
CAATGCCGACGTGGTAGACTGGATCCAGCAGGACGATGGGTCTGTGCACAAATCCATCAACCGTTCCCTG
ATCGTTGGGCTGAAGATCAGCACTAAGAGCGTGGGCCGAGACGAGCGGGAGGATATCACCCACACCTACA
AATACCCAGAGGGGTCCTCAGAGGAGAGGGAGGCCTTCACAAGGGCGAACCACCTGAACAAACTGGCCGA
GAAGGAGGAGACAGGGATGGCCATGCGGATCCGTGTGGGCCAGAGCATGAACATGGGCAGTGACTTTGAC
GTCTTTGCCCACATCACCAACAACACCGCTGAGGAGTACGTCTGCCGCCTCCTGCTCTGTGCCCGCACCG
TCAGCTACAATGGGATCTTGGGGCCCGAGTGTGGCACCAAGTACCTGCTCAACCTCAACCTGGAGCCTTT
CTCTGGTAAAGCCCTGTGTTCCTGGAGCATTTGTGGTAAGCCTATCCCTAACCCTCTCCTCGGTCTCGAT
TCTACGTGA
